Addgene plasmid #86986: pU6-(BbsI)sgRNA_CAG-Cas9-venus-bpA
Purpose: For cloning and expression of sgRNA together with expression of a Cas9-Venus fusion protein
Depositing lab: Ralf Kuehn. Depositing organization: Max-Delbrueck-Centrum fuer Molekulare Medizin (MDC). Publication: Efficient Gene Editing of Human Induced Pluripotent Stem Cells Using CRISPR/Cas9. Yumlu S, Bashir S, Stumm J, Kuhn R. Methods Mol Biol. 2019;1961:137-151. doi: 10.1007/978-1-4939-9170-9_10. PubMed 30912045.
Backbone
  Vector backbone: Bluescript
  Backbone size w/o insert (bp): 2770
  Total vector size (bp): 10146
  Vector type: Mammalian Expression
Growth in bacteria
  Bacterial resistance: Ampicillin, 100 μg/mL
  Growth temperature: 37°C
  Growth strain: DH5alpha
  Copy number: High Copy
Gene/Insert
  Gene/Insert name: Cas9-venus
  Species: Synthetic; Streptococcus pyogenes
  Insert size (bp): 4938
  Promoter: CAG
  Tag / fusion protein: Cas9-Venus fusion protein (C terminal on insert)
  Cloning method: Restriction Enzyme; 5′ cloning site PacI (not destroyed); 3′ cloning site MluI (not destroyed)
  Sequencing primers: 5′ M13 reverse; 3′ M13 forward
Terms and licenses: Academic/Nonprofit Terms; Industry Terms: Not Available to Industry
How to cite: pU6-(BbsI)sgRNA_CAG-Cas9-venus-bpA was a gift from Ralf Kuehn (Addgene plasmid # 86986 ; http://n2t.net/addgene:86986 ; RRID:Addgene_86986)
