[The description below was written by a language model from this plasmid's Addgene catalogue record.]
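Description:
pU6-(BbsI)sgRNA_CAG-Cas9-venus-bpA is an all-in-one CRISPR/Cas9 mammalian expression plasmid of about 10.1 kb, built on a Bluescript backbone of roughly 2.8 kb. It is maintained in E. coli as a high-copy plasmid under ampicillin selection. No mammalian selection marker is recorded, and no feature table is available, so details such as the exact origin of replication, any nuclear localisation signals on Cas9, or the source of the polyadenylation signal are not stated.

The plasmid carries two expression units. As the name indicates, a U6 promoter (an RNA polymerase III promoter commonly used for small RNAs) drives a single guide RNA cassette containing BbsI sites. BbsI is a type IIS enzyme, and in vectors of this design its sites normally allow a target-specific spacer, supplied as annealed oligonucleotides, to be inserted ahead of the sgRNA scaffold. The second unit uses the strong, broadly active CAG promoter to express Streptococcus pyogenes Cas9 fused at its C terminus to the yellow fluorescent protein Venus. This insert is about 4.9 kb, is flanked by retained PacI and MluI sites, and is followed by the element named "bpA", presumably a polyadenylation signal.

Because nuclease and reporter form a single fusion protein, Venus fluorescence directly marks cells that contain Cas9, so transfected cells can be identified or enriched by fluorescence sorting without drug selection. The stated purpose is cloning and expression of an sgRNA together with Cas9-Venus, and the associated publication concerns efficient gene editing of human induced pluripotent stem cells.
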