>Addgene plasmid #86986 | pU6-(BbsI)sgRNA_CAG-Cas9-venus-bpA | addgene partial sequence | sequence record 175036 | Addgene Partial NGS Result
TAATACGACTCACTATAGGGGCCGCCACCATGGGACCTAAGAAAAAGAGGAAGGTGGCGGCCGCTGACTA
CAAGGATGACGACGATAAAGGTATCCACGGAGTCCCAGCAGCCGACAAGAAGTACAGCATCGGCCTGGAC
ATCGGCACCAACTCTGTGGGCTGGGCCGTGATCACCGACGAGTACAAGGTGCCCAGCAAGAAATTCAAGG
TGCTGGGCAACACCGACCGGCACAGCATCAAGAAGAACCTGATCGGAGCCCTGCTGTTCGACAGCGGCGA
AACAGCCGAGGCCACCCGGCTGAAGAGAACCGCCAGAAGAAGATACACCAGACGGAAGAACCGGATCTGC
TATCTGCAAGAGATCTTCAGCAACGAGATGGCCAAGGTGGACGACAGCTTCTTCCACAGACTGGAAGAGT
CCTTCCTGGTGGAAGAGGATAAGAAGCACGAGCGGCACCCCATCTTCGGCAACATCGTGGACGAGGTGGC
CTACCACGAGAAGTACCCCACCATCTACCACCTGAGAAAGAAACTGGTGGACAGCACCGACAAGGCCGAC
CTGCGGCTGATCTATCTGGCCCTGGCCCACATGATCAAGTTCCGGGGCCACTTCCTGATCGAGGGCGACC
TGAACCCCGACAACAGCGACGTGGACAAGCTGTTCATCCAGCTGGTGCAGACCTACAACCAGCTGTTCGA
GGAAAACCCCATCAACGCCAGCGGCGTGGACGCCAAGGCCATCCTGTCTGCCAGACTGAGCAAGAGCAGA
CGGCTGGAAAATCTGATCGCCCAGCTGCCCGGCGAGAAGAAGAATGGCCTGTTCGGCAACCTGATTGCCC
TGAGCCTGGGCCTGACCCCCAACTTCAAGAGCAACTTCGACCTGGCCGAGGATGCCAAACTGCAGCTGAG
CAAGGACACCTACGACGACGACCTGGACAACCTGCTGGCCCAGATCGGCGACCAGTACGCCGACCTGTTT
CTGGCCGCCAAGAACCTGTCCGACGCCATCCTGCTGAGCGACATCCTGAGAGTGAACACCGAGATCACCA
AGGCCCCCCTGAGCGCCTCTATGATCAAGAGATACGACGAGCACCACCAGGACCTGACCCTGCTGAAAGC
TCTCGTGCGGCAGCAGCTGCCTGAGAAGTACAAAGAGATTTTCTTCGACCAGAGCAAGAACGGCTACGCC
GGCTACATTGACGGCGGAGCCAGCCAGGAAGAGTTCTACAAGTTCATCAAGCCCATCCTGGAAAAGATGG
ACGGCACCGAGGAACTGCTCGTGAAGCTGAACAGAGAGGACCTGCTGCGGAAGCAGCGGACCTTCGACAA
CGGCAGCATCCCCCACCAGATCCACCTGGGAGAGCTGCACGCCATTCTGCGGCGGCAGGAAGATTTTTAC
CCATTCCTGAAGGACAACCGGGAAAAGATCGAGAAGATCCTGACCTTCCGCATCCCCTACTACGTGGGCC
CTCTGGCCAGGGGAAACAGCAGATTCGCCTGGATGACCAGAAAGAGCGAGGAAACCATCACCCCCTGGAA
CTTCGAGGAAGTGGTGGACAAGGGCGCTTCCGCCCAGAGCTTCATCGAGCGGATGACCAACTTCGATAAG
AACCTGCCCAACGAGAAGGTGCTGCCCAAGCACAGCCTGCTGTACGAGTACTTCACCGTGTATAACGAGC
TGACCAAAGTGAAATACGTGACCGAGGGAATGAGAAAGCCCGCCTTCCTGAGCGGCGAGCAGAAAAAGGC
CATCGTGGACCTGCTGTTCAAGACCAACCGGAAAGTGACCGTGAAGCAGCTGAAAGAGGACTACTTCAAG
AAAATCGAGTGCTTCGACTCCGTGGAAATCTCCGGCGTGGAAGATCGGTTCAACGCCTCCCTGGGCACAT
ACCACGATCTGCTGAAAATTATCAAGGACAAGGACTTCCTGGACAATGAGGAAAACGAGGACATTCTGGA
AGATATCGTGCTGACCCTGACACTGTTTGAGGACAGAGAGATGATCGAGGAACGGCTGAAAACCTATGCC
CACCTGTTCGACGACAAAGTGATGAAGCAGCTGAAGCGGCGGAGATACACCGGCTGGGGCAGGCTGAGCC
GGAAGCTGATCAACGGCATCCGGGACAAGCAGTCCGGCAAGACAATCCTGGATTTCCTGAAGTCCGACGG
CTTCGCCAACAGAAACTTCATGCAGCTGATCCACGACGACAGCCTGACCTTTAAAGAGGACATCCAGAAA
GCCCAGGTGTCCGGCCAGGGCGATAGCCTGCACGAGCACATTGCCAATCTGGCCGGCAGCCCCGCCATTA
AGAAGGGCATCCTGCAGACAGTGAAGGTGGTGGACGAGCTCGTGAAAGTGATGGGCCGGCACAAGCCCGA
GAACATCGTGATCGAAATGGCCAGAGAGAACCAGACCACCCAGAAGGGACAGAAGAACAGCCGCGAGAGA
ATGAAGCGGATCGAAGAGGGCATCAAAGAGCTGGGCAGCCAGATCCTGAAAGAACACCCCGTGGAAAACA
CCCAGCTGCAGAACGAGAAGCTGTACCTGTACTACCTGCAGAATGGGCGGGATATGTACGTGGACCAGGA
ACTGGACATCAACCGGCTGTCCGACTACGATGTGGACCATATCGTGCCTCAGAGCTTTCTGAAGGACGAC
TCCATCGACAACAAGGTGCTGACCAGAAGCGACAAGAACCGGGGCAAGAGCGACAACGTGCCCTCCGAAG
AGGTCGTGAAGAAGATGAAGAACTACTGGCGGCAGCTGCTGAACGCCAAGCTGATTACCCAGAGAAAGTT
CGACAATCTGACCAAGGCCGAGAGAGGCGGCCTGAGCGAACTGGATAAGGCCGGCTTCATCAAGAGACAG
CTGGTGGAAACCCGGCAGATCACAAAGCACGTGGCACAGATCCTGGACTCCCGGATGAACACTAAGTACG
ACGAGAATGACAAGCTGATCCGGGAAGTGAAAGTGATCACCCTGAAGTCCAAGCTGGTGTCCGATTTCCG
GAAGGATTTCCAGTTTTACAAAGTGCGCGAGATCAACAACTACCACCACGCCCACGACGCCTACCTGAAC
GCCGTCGTGGGAACCGCCCTGATCAAAAAGTACCCTAAGCTGGAAAGCGAGTTCGTGTACGGCGACTACA
AGGTGTACGACGTGCGGAAGATGATCGCCAAGAGCGAGCAGGAAATCGGCAAGGCTACCGCCAAGTACTT
CTTCTACAGCAACATCATGAACTTTTTCAAGACCGAGATTACCCTGGCCAACGGCGAGATCCGGAAGCGG
CCTCTGATCGAGACAAACGGCGAAACCGGGGAGATCGTGTGGGATAAGGGCCGGGATTTTGCCACCGTGC
GGAAAGTGCTGAGCATGCCCCAAGTGAATATCGTGAAAAAGACCGAGGTGCAGACAGGCGGCTTCAGCAA
AGAGTCTATCCTGCCCAAGAGGAACAGCGATAAGCTGATCGCCAGAAAGAAGGACTGGGACCCTAAGAAG
TACGGCGGCTTCGACAGCCCCACCGTGGCCTATTCTGTGCTGGTGGTGGCCAAAGTGGAAAAGGGCAAGT
CCAAGAAACTGAAGAGTGTGAAAGAGCTGCTGGGGATCACCATCATGGAAAGAAGCAGCTTCGAGAAGAA
TCCCATCGACTTTCTGGAAGCCAAGGGCTACAAAGAAGTGAAAAAGGACCTGATCATCAAGCTGCCTAAG
TACTCCCTGTTCGAGCTGGAAAACGGCCGGAAGAGAATGCTGGCCTCTGCCGGCGAACTGCAGAAGGGAA
ACGAACTGGCCCTGCCCTCCAAATATGTGAACTTCCTGTACCTGGCCAGCCACTATGAGAAGCTGAAGGG
CTCCCCCGAGGATAATGAGCAGAAACAGCTGTTTGTGGAACAGCACAAGCACTACCTGGACGAGATCATC
GAGCAGATCAGCGAGTTCTCCAAGAGAGTGATCCTGGCCGACGCTAATCTGGACAAAGTGCTGTCCGCCT
ACAACAAGCACCGGGATAAGCCCATCAGAGAGCAGGCCGAGAATATCATCCACCTGTTTACCCTGACCAA
TCTGGGAGCCCCTGCCGCCTTCAAGTACTTTGACACCACCATCGACCGGAAGAGGTACACCAGCACCAAA
GAGGTGCTGGACGCCACCCTGATCCACCAGAGCATCACCGGCCTGTACGAGACACGGATCGACCTGTCTC
AGCTGGGAGGCGACGAGGGAGCTCCCAAGAAAAAGCGCAAGGTAATGGTGAGCAAGGGCGAGGAGCTGTT
CACCGGGGTGGTGCCCATCCTGGTCGAGCTGGACGGCGACGTAAACGGCCACAAGTTCAGCGTGTCCGGC
GAGGGCGAGGGCGATGCCACCTACGGCAAGCTGACCCTGAAGCTGATCTGCACCACCGGCAAGCTGCCCG
TGCCCTGGCCCACCCTCGTGACCACCCTGGGCTACGGCCTGCAGTGCTTCGCCCGCTACCCCGACCACAT
GAAGCAGCACGACTTCTTCAAGTCCGCCATGCCCGAAGGCTACGTCCAGGAGCGCACCATCTTCTTCAAG
GACGACGGCAACTACAAGACCCGCGCCGAGGTGAAGTTCGAGGGCGACACCCTGGTGAACCGCATCGAGC
TGAAGGGCATCGACTTCAAGGAGGACGGCAACATCCTGGGGCACAAGCTGGAGTACAACTACAACAGCCA
CAACGTCTATATCACCGCCGACAAGCAGAAGAACGGCATCAAGGCCAACTTCAAGATCCGCCACAACATC
GAGGACGGCGGCGTGCAGCTCGCCGACCACTACCAGCAGAACACCCCCATCGGCGACGGCCCCGTGCTGC
TGCCCGACAACCACTACCTGAGCTACCAGTCCGCCCTGAGCAAAGACCCCAACGAGAAGCGCGATCACAT
GGTCCTGCTGGAGTTCGTGACCGCCGCCGGGATCACTCTCGGCATGGACGAGCTGTACAAGTGATAAAAC
GCGTAAATGATTGCAGATCCACTAGTTCTAGAGCTCGCTGATCAGCCTCGACTGTGCCTTCTAGTTGCCA
GCCATCTGTTGTTTGCCCCTCCCCCGTGCCTTCCTTGACCCTGGAAGGTGCCACTCCCACTGTCCTTTCC
TAATAAAATGAGGAAATTGCATCGCATTGTCTGAGTAGGTGTCATTCTATTCTGGGGGGTGGGGTGGGGC
AGGACAGCAAGGGGGAGGATTGGGAAGAGAATAGCAGGCATGCTGGGGATGCGGTGGGCTCTATGGCTTC
TGAGGCGGAAAGAACCAGCTGGGCTCGAGGCTAGAGCGGCCGCCACTGGCCGTCGTTTTACAACGTCGTG
ACTGGGAAAACCCTGGCGTTACCCAACTTAATCGCCTTGCAGCACATCCCCCTTTCGCCAGCTGGCGTAA
TAGCGAAGAGGCCCGCACCGATCGCCCTTCCCAACAGTTGCGCAGCCTGAATGGCGAATGGAAATTGTAA
GCGTTAATATTTTGTTAAAATTCGCGTTAAATTTTTGTTAAATCAGCTCATTTTTTAACCAATAGGCCGA
AATCGGCAAAATCCCTTATAAATCAAAAGAATAGACCGAGATAGGGT
[37 nt withheld, positions 5578-5614]
AAAGAACGTGGACTCCAACGTCAAAGG
[49 nt withheld, positions 5642-5690]
T
[91 nt withheld, positions 5692-5782]
G
[124 nt withheld, positions 5784-5907]
CAGGTGGCACTTTTCGGGGAAATGTGCGCGGAACCCCTATTTGTTTATTTTTCTAAATACATTCAAATAT
GTATCCGCTCATGAGACAATAACCCTGATAAATGCTTCAATAATATTGAAAAAGGAAGAGTATGAGTATT
CAACATTTCCGTGTCGCCCTTATTCCCTTTTTTGCGGCATTTTGCCTTCCTGTTTTTGCTCACCCAGAAA
CGCTGGTGAAAGTAAAAGATGCTGAAGATCAGTTGGGTGCACGAGTGGGTTACATCGAACTGGATCTCAA
CAGCGGTAAGATCCTTGAGAGTTTTCGCCCCGAAGAACGTTTTCCAATGATGAGCACTTTTAAAGTTCTG
CTATGTGGCGCGGTATTATCCCGTATTGACGCCGGGCAAGAGCAACTCGGTCGCCGCATACACTATTCTC
AGAATGACTTGGTTGAGTACTCACCAGTCACAGAAAAGCATCTTACGGATGGCATGACAGTAAGAGAATT
ATGCAGTGCTGCCATAACCATGAGTGATAACACTGCGGCCAACTTACTTCTGACAACGATCGGAGGACCG
AAGGAGCTAACCGCTTTTTTGCACAACATGGGGGATCATGTAACTCGCCTTGATCGTTGGGAACCGGAGC
TGAATGAAGCCATACCAAACGACGAGCGTGACACCACGATGCCTGTAGCAATGGCAACAACGTTGCGCAA
ACTATTAACTGGCGAACTACTTACTCTAGCTTCCCGGCAACAATTAATAGACTGGATGGAGGCGGATAAA
GTTGCAGGACCACTTCTGCGCTCGGCCCTTCCGGCTGGCTGGTTTATTGCTGATAAATCTGGAGCCGGTG
AGCGTGGGTCTCGCGGTATCATTGCAGCACTGGGGCCAGATGGTAAGCCCTCCCGTATCGTAGTTATCTA
CACGACGGGGAGTCAGGCAACTATGGATGAACGAAATAGACAGATCGCTGAGATAGGTGCCTCACTGATT
AAGCATTGGTAACTGTCAGACCAAGTTTACTCATATATACTTTAGATTGATTTAAAACTTCATTTTTAAT
TTAAAAGGATCTAGGTGAAGATCCTTTTTGATAATCTCATGACCAAAATCCCTTAACGTGAGTTTTCGTT
CCACTGAGCGTCAGACCCCGTAGAAAAGATCAAAGGATCTTCTTGAGATCCTTTTTTTCTGCGCGTAATC
TGCTGCTTGCAAACAAAAAAACCACCGCTACCAGCGGTGGTTTGTTTGCCGGATCAAGAGCTACCAACTC
TTTTTCCGAAGGTAACTGGCTTCAGCAGAGCGCAGATACCAAATACTGTTCTTCTAGTGTAGCCGTAGTT
AGGCCACCACTTCAAGAACTCTGTAGCACCGCCTACATACCTCGCTCTGCTAATCCTGTTACCAGTGGCT
GCTGCCAGTGGCGATAAGTCGTGTCTTACCGGGTTGGACTCAAGACGATAGTTACCGGATAAGGCGCAGC
GGTCGGGCTGAACGGGGGGTTCGTGCACACAGCCCAGCTTGGAGCGAACGACCTACACCGAACTGAGATA
CCTACAGCGTGAGCTATGAGAAAGCGCCACGCTTCCCGAAGGGAGAAAGGCGGACAGGTATCCGGTAAGC
GGCAGGGTCGGAACAGGAGAGCGCACGAGGGAGCTTCCAGGGGGAAACGCCTGGTATCTTTATAGTCCTG
TCGGGTTTCGCCACCTCTGACTTGAGCGTCGATTTTTGTGATGCTCGTCAGGGGGGCGGAGCCTATGGAA
AAACGCCAGCAACGCGGCCTTTTTACGGTTCCTGGCCTTTTGCTGGCCTTTTGCTCACATGTTCTTTCCT
GCGTTATCCCCTGATTCTGTGGATAACCGTATTACCGCCTTTGAGTGAGCTGATACCGCTCGCCGCAGCC
GAACGACCGAGCGCAGCGAGTCAGTGAGCGAGGAAGCGGAAGAGCGCCCAATACGCAAACCGCCTCTCCC
CGCGCGTTGGCCGATTCATTAATGCAGCTGGCACGACAGGTTTCCCGACTGGAAAGCGGGCAGTGAGCGC
AACGCAATTAATGTGAGTTAGCTCACTCATTAGGCACCCCAGGCTTTACACTTTATGCTTCCGGCTCGTA
TGTTGTGTGGAATTGTGAGCGGATAACAATTTCACACAGGAAACAGCTATGACCATGAGGCGCGCCCCCC
CTTCACCGAGGGCCTATTTCCCATGATTCCTTCATATTTGCATATACGATACAAGGCTGTTAGAGAGATA
ATTGGAATTAATTTGACTGTAAACACAAAGATATTAGTACAAAATACGTGACGTAGAAAGTAATAATTTC
TTGGGTAGTTTGCAGTTTTAAAATTATGTTTTAAAATGGACTATCATATGCTTACCGTAACTTGAAAGTA
TTTCGATTTCTTGGCTTTATATATCTTGTGGAAAGGACGAAACACCGGGTCTTCGAGAAGACCTGTTTTA
GAGCTAGAAATAGCAAGTTAAAATAAGGCTAGTCCGTTATCAACTTGAAAAAGTGGCACCGAGTCGGTGC
TTTTTTTGATCCAAGGGTGGGGCGCGCCGGATTCGACATTGATTATTGACTAGTTATTAATAGTAATCAA
TTACGGGGTCATTAGTTCATAGCCCATATATGGAGTTCCGCGTTACATAACTTACGGTAAATGGCCCGCC
TGGCTGACCGCCCAACGACCCCCGCCCATTGACGTCAATAATGACGTATGTTCCCATAGTAACGCCAATA
GGGACTTTCCATTGACGTCAATGGGTGGAGTATTTACGGTAAACTGCCCACTTGGCAGTACATCAAGTGT
ATCATATGCCAAGTACGCCCCCTATTGACGTCAATGACGGTAAATGGCCCGCCTGGCATTATGCCCAGTA
CATGACCTTATGGGACTTTCCTACTTGGCAGTACATCTACGTATTAGTCATCGCTATTACCATGGGCTCG
GGGGAGGGGCGCGGCGGCCCCCGGAGCGCCGGCGGCTGTCGAGGCGCGGCGAGCCGCAGCCATTGCCTTT
TATGGTAATCGTGCGAGAGGGCGCAGGGACTTCCTTTGTCCCAAATCTGTGCGGAGCCGAAATCTGGGAG
GCGCCGCCGCACCCCCTCTAGCGGGCGCGGGGCGAAGCGGTGCGGCGCCGGCAGGAAGGAAATGGGCGGG
GAGGGCCTTCGTGCGTCGCCGCGCCGCCGTCCCCTTCTCCCTCTCCAGCCTCGGGGCTGTCCGCGGGGGG
ACGGCTGCCTTCGGGGGGGACGGGGCAGGGCGGGGTTCGGCTTCTGGCGTGTGACCGGCGGCTCTAGAGC
CTCTGCTAACCATGTTCATGCCTTCTTCTTTTTCCTACAGATCCTTAATTAA
